>Addgene plasmid #44099 | pcDNA4-TO-Hygromycin-mVenus-MAP | depositor full sequence | sequence record 59655 | pcDNA4-TO-Hygromycin-mVenus-MAP sequence 6612 bps
ACGGATCGGGAGATCTCCCGATCCCCTATGGTGCACTCTCAGTACAATCTGCTCTGATGCCGCATAGTTA
AGCCAGTATCTGCTCCCTGCTTGTGTGTTGGAGGTCGCTGAGTAGTGCGCGAGCAAAATTTAAGCTACAA
CAAGGCAAGGCTTGACCGACAATTGCATGAAGAATCTGCTTAGGGTTAGGCGTTTTGCGCTGCTTCGCGA
TGTACGGGCCAGATATACGCGTTGACATTGATTATTGACTAGTTATTAATAGTAATCAATTACGGGGTCA
TTAGTTCATAGCCCATATATGGAGTTCCGCGTTACATAACTTACGGTAAATGGCCCGCCTGGCTGACCGC
CCAACGACCCCCGCCCATTGACGTCAATAATGACGTATGTTCCCATAGTAACGCCAATAGGGACTTTCCA
TTGACGTCAATGGGTGGAGTATTTACGGTAAACTGCCCACTTGGCAGTACATCAAGTGTATCATATGCCA
AGTACGCCCCCTATTGACGTCAATGACGGTAAATGGCCCGCCTGGCATTATGCCCAGTACATGACCTTAT
GGGACTTTCCTACTTGGCAGTACATCTACGTATTAGTCATCGCTATTACCATGGTGATGCGGTTTTGGCA
GTACATCAATGGGCGTGGATAGCGGTTTGACTCACGGGGATTTCCAAGTCTCCACCCCATTGACGTCAAT
GGGAGTTTGTTTTGGAACCAAAATCAACGGGACTTTCCAAAATGTCGTAACAACTCCGCCCCATTGACGC
AAATGGGCGGTAGGCGTGTACGGTGGGAGGTCTATATAAGCAGAGCTCTCCCTATCAGTGATAGAGATCT
CCCTATCAGTGATAGAGATCGTCGACGAGCTCGTTTAGTGAACCGTCAGATCGCCTGGAGACGCCATCCA
CGCTGTTTTGACCTCCATAGAAGACACCGGGACCGATCCAGCCTCCGGACTCTAGCGTTTAAACTTAAGC
TTGGTACCGAGCTCGGATCCACTAGTCCAGTGTGGTGGAATTCTGCAGATATCCAGCACAGTGGCGGCCG
CGGCAGCAGCATGGTGAGCAAGGGCGAGGAGCTGTTCACCGGGGTGGTGCCCATCCTGGTCGAGCTGGAC
GGCGACGTAAACGGCCACAAGTTCAGCGTGTCCGGCGAGGGCGAGGGCGATGCCACCTACGGCAAGCTGA
CCCTGAAGCTGATCTGCACCACCGGCAAGCTGCCCGTGCCCTGGCCCACCCTCGTGACCACCCTGGGCTA
CGGCCTGCAGTGCTTCGCCCGCTACCCCGACCACATGAAGCAGCACGACTTCTTCAAGTCCGCCATGCCC
GAAGGCTACGTCCAGGAGCGCACCATCTTCTTCAAGGACGACGGCAACTACAAGACCCGCGCCGAGGTGA
AGTTCGAGGGCGACACCCTGGTGAACCGCATCGAGCTGAAGGGCATCGACTTCAAGGAGGACGGCAACAT
CCTGGGGCACAAGCTGGAGTACAACTACAACAGCCACAACGTCTATATCACCGCCGACAAGCAGAAGAAC
GGCATCAAGGCCAACTTCAAGATCCGCCACAACATCGAGGACGGCAGCCTCGAGTCCGCTCATCACCATC
ACCATCACCATCACGGCAGCGCCATGGACGAGAAGACCACCGGCTGGCGGGGCGGCCACGTGGTGGAGGG
CCTGGCCGGCGAGCTGGAGCAGCTGCGGGCCAGGCTGGAGCACCACCCTCAGGGCCAGCGGGAGCCCTCC
GGCGGCGGTAGCGCTGACTACAAAGACGATGACGACAAGGGCAGCGCTAGCAGCGGCGGCGGCGTGCAGC
TCGCCGACCACTACCAGCAGAACACCCCCATCGGCGACGGCCCCGTGCTGCTGCCCGACAACCACTACCT
GAGCTACCAGTCCAAGCTGAGCAAAGACCCCAACGAGAAGCGCGATCACATGGTCCTGAAGGAGCGCGTG
ACCGCCGCCGGGATCACTCTCGGCATGGACGAGCTGTACAAGTAATCTAGAGGGCCCGTTTAAACCCGCT
GATCAGCCTCGACTGTGCCTTCTAGTTGCCAGCCATCTGTTGTTTGCCCCTCCCCCGTGCCTTCCTTGAC
CCTGGAAGGTGCCACTCCCACTGTCCTTTCCTAATAAAATGAGGAAATTGCATCGCATTGTCTGAGTAGG
TGTCATTCTATTCTGGGGGGTGGGGTGGGGCAGGACAGCAAGGGGGAGGATTGGGAAGACAATAGCAGGC
ATGCTGGGGATGCGGTGGGCTCTATGGCTTCTGAGGCGGAAAGAACCAGCTGGGGCTCTAGGGGGTATCC
CC
[124 nt withheld, positions 2313-2436]
C
[91 nt withheld, positions 2438-2528]
A
[49 nt withheld, positions 2530-2578]
CCTTTGACGTTGGAGTCCACGTTCTTT
[37 nt withheld, positions 2606-2642]
ACCCTATCTCGGTCTATTCTTTTGATTTATAAGGGATTTTGCCGATTTCGGCCTATTGGTTAAAAAATGA
GCTGATTTAACAAAAATTTAACGCGAATTAATTCTGTGGAATGTGTGTCAGTTAGGGTGTGGAAAGTCCC
CAGGCTCCCCAGCAGGCAGAAGTATGCAAAGCATGCATCTCAATTAGTCAGCAACCAGGTGTGGAAAGTC
CCCAGGCTCCCCAGCAGGCAGAAGTATGCAAAGCATGCATCTCAATTAGTCAGCAACCATAGTCCCGCCC
CTAACTCCGCCCATCCCGCCCCTAACTCCGCCCAGTTCCGCCCATTCTCCGCCCCATGGCTGACTAATTT
TTTTTATTTATGCAGAGGCCGAGGCCGCCTCTGCCTCTGAGCTATTCCAGAAGTAGTGAGGAGGCTTTTT
TGGAGGCCTAGGCTTTTGCAAAAAGCTCCCGGGAGCTTGTATATCCATTTTCGGATCTGATCAGCACGTG
ATGAAAAAGCCTGAACTCACCGCGACGTCTGTCGAGAAGTTTCTGATCGAAAAGTTCGACAGCGTCTCCG
ACCTGATGCAGCTCTCGGAGGGCGAAGAATCTCGTGCTTTCAGCTTCGATGTAGGAGGGCGTGGATATGT
CCTGCGGGTAAATAGCTGCGCCGATGGTTTCTACAAAGATCGTTATGTTTATCGGCACTTTGCATCGGCC
GCGCTCCCGATTCCGGAAGTGCTTGACATTGGGGAATTCAGCGAGAGCCTGACCTATTGCATCTCCCGCC
GTGCACAGGGTGTCACGTTGCAAGACCTGCCTGAAACCGAACTGCCCGCTGTTCTGCAGCCGGTCGCGGA
GGCCATGGATGCGATCGCTGCGGCCGATCTTAGCCAGACGAGCGGGTTCGGCCCATTCGGACCGCAAGGA
ATCGGTCAATACACTACATGGCGTGATTTCATATGCGCGATTGCTGATCCCCATGTGTATCACTGGCAAA
CTGTGATGGACGACACCGTCAGTGCGTCCGTCGCGCAGGCTCTCGATGAGCTGATGCTTTGGGCCGAGGA
CTGCCCCGAAGTCCGGCACCTCGTGCACGCGGATTTCGGCTCCAACAATGTCCTGACGGACAATGGCCGC
ATAACAGCGGTCATTGACTGGAGCGAGGCGATGTTCGGGGATTCCCAATACGAGGTCGCCAACATCTTCT
TCTGGAGGCCGTGGTTGGCTTGTATGGAGCAGCAGACGCGCTACTTCGAGCGGAGGCATCCGGAGCTTGC
AGGATCGCCGCGGCTCCGGGCGTATATGCTCCGCATTGGTCTTGACCAACTCTATCAGAGCTTGGTTGAC
GGCAATTTCGATGATGCAGCTTGGGCGCAGGGTCGATGCGACGCAATCGTCCGATCCGGAGCCGGGACTG
TCGGGCGTACACAAATCGCCCGCAGAAGCGCGGCCGTCTGGACCGATGGCTGTGTAGAAGTACTCGCCGA
TAGTGGAAACCGACGCCCCAGCACTCGTCCGAGGGCAAAGGAATAGCACGTGCTACGAGATTTCGATTCC
ACCGCCGCCTTCTATGAAAGGTTGGGCTTCGGAATCGTTTTCCGGGACGCCGGCTGGATGATCCTCCAGC
GCGGGGATCTCATGCTGGAGTTCTTCGCCCACCCCAACTTGTTTATTGCAGCTTATAATGGTTACAAATA
AAGCAATAGCATCACAAATTTCACAAATAAAGCATTTTTTTCACTGCATTCTAGTTGTGGTTTGTCCAAA
CTCATCAATGTATCTTATCATGTCTGTATACCGTCGACCTCTAGCTAGAGCTTGGCGTAATCATGGTCAT
AGCTGTTTCCTGTGTGAAATTGTTATCCGCTCACAATTCCACACAACATACGAGCCGGAAGCATAAAGTG
TAAAGCCTGGGGTGCCTAATGAGTGAGCTAACTCACATTAATTGCGTTGCGCTCACTGCCCGCTTTCCAG
TCGGGAAACCTGTCGTGCCAGCTGCATTAATGAATCGGCCAACGCGCGGGGAGAGGCGGTTTGCGTATTG
GGCGCTCTTCCGCTTCCTCGCTCACTGACTCGCTGCGCTCGGTCGTTCGGCTGCGGCGAGCGGTATCAGC
TCACTCAAAGGCGGTAATACGGTTATCCACAGAATCAGGGGATAACGCAGGAAAGAACATGTGAGCAAAA
GGCCAGCAAAAGGCCAGGAACCGTAAAAAGGCCGCGTTGCTGGCGTTTTTCCATAGGCTCCGCCCCCCTG
ACGAGCATCACAAAAATCGACGCTCAAGTCAGAGGTGGCGAAACCCGACAGGACTATAAAGATACCAGGC
GTTTCCCCCTGGAAGCTCCCTCGTGCGCTCTCCTGTTCCGACCCTGCCGCTTACCGGATACCTGTCCGCC
TTTCTCCCTTCGGGAAGCGTGGCGCTTTCTCATAGCTCACGCTGTAGGTATCTCAGTTCGGTGTAGGTCG
TTCGCTCCAAGCTGGGCTGTGTGCACGAACCCCCCGTTCAGCCCGACCGCTGCGCCTTATCCGGTAACTA
TCGTCTTGAGTCCAACCCGGTAAGACACGACTTATCGCCACTGGCAGCAGCCACTGGTAACAGGATTAGC
AGAGCGAGGTATGTAGGCGGTGCTACAGAGTTCTTGAAGTGGTGGCCTAACTACGGCTACACTAGAAGAA
CAGTATTTGGTATCTGCGCTCTGCTGAAGCCAGTTACCTTCGGAAAAAGAGTTGGTAGCTCTTGATCCGG
CAAACAAACCACCGCTGGTAGCGGTTTTTTTGTTTGCAAGCAGCAGATTACGCGCAGAAAAAAAGGATCT
CAAGAAGATCCTTTGATCTTTTCTACGGGGTCTGACGCTCAGTGGAACGAAAACTCACGTTAAGGGATTT
TGGTCATGAGATTATCAAAAAGGATCTTCACCTAGATCCTTTTAAATTAAAAATGAAGTTTTAAATCAAT
CTAAAGTATATATGAGTAAACTTGGTCTGACAGTTACCAATGCTTAATCAGTGAGGCACCTATCTCAGCG
ATCTGTCTATTTCGTTCATCCATAGTTGCCTGACTCCCCGTCGTGTAGATAACTACGATACGGGAGGGCT
TACCATCTGGCCCCAGTGCTGCAATGATACCGCGAGACCCACGCTCACCGGCTCCAGATTTATCAGCAAT
AAACCAGCCAGCCGGAAGGGCCGAGCGCAGAAGTGGTCCTGCAACTTTATCCGCCTCCATCCAGTCTATT
AATTGTTGCCGGGAAGCTAGAGTAAGTAGTTCGCCAGTTAATAGTTTGCGCAACGTTGTTGCCATTGCTA
CAGGCATCGTGGTGTCACGCTCGTCGTTTGGTATGGCTTCATTCAGCTCCGGTTCCCAACGATCAAGGCG
AGTTACATGATCCCCCATGTTGTGCAAAAAAGCGGTTAGCTCCTTCGGTCCTCCGATCGTTGTCAGAAGT
AAGTTGGCCGCAGTGTTATCACTCATGGTTATGGCAGCACTGCATAATTCTCTTACTGTCATGCCATCCG
TAAGATGCTTTTCTGTGACTGGTGAGTACTCAACCAAGTCATTCTGAGAATAGTGTATGCGGCGACCGAG
TTGCTCTTGCCCGGCGTCAATACGGGATAATACCGCGCCACATAGCAGAACTTTAAAAGTGCTCATCATT
GGAAAACGTTCTTCGGGGCGAAAACTCTCAAGGATCTTACCGCTGTTGAGATCCAGTTCGATGTAACCCA
CTCGTGCACCCAACTGATCTTCAGCATCTTTTACTTTCACCAGCGTTTCTGGGTGAGCAAAAACAGGAAG
GCAAAATGCCGCAAAAAAGGGAATAAGGGCGACACGGAAATGTTGAATACTCATACTCTTCCTTTTTCAA
TATTATTGAAGCATTTATCAGGGTTATTGTCTCATGAGCGGATACATATTTGAATGTATTTAGAAAAATA
AACAAATAGGGGTTCCGCGCACATTTCCCCGAAAAGTGCCACCTGACGTC
Features (pLannotate 1.2.2; 25 found; start..end, strand, type, name):
     27..79      -  misc_feature   bom (fragment): basis of mobility region from pBR322
    234..613     +  enhancer       CMV enhancer: human cytomegalovirus immediate early enhancer
    686..703     -  promoter       CMV promoter (fragment): human cytomegalovirus (CMV) immediate early promoter
    766..817     +  promoter       CMVd2 promoter: truncated human cytomegalovirus (CMV) immediate early promoter that yields moderately reduced expression relative to the full-length promoter
    819..838     +  promoter       PLtetO-1 promoter (fragment): modified phage lambda PL promoter with tet operator sites (Lutz and Bujard, 1997)
    840..859     +  promoter       PLtetO-1 promoter (fragment): modified phage lambda PL promoter with tet operator sites (Lutz and Bujard, 1997)
    867..900     +  promoter       TRE3GV promoter (fragment): 3rd-generation Tet-responsive promoter that can be activated by binding of Tet-On® 3G, optimized for retroviral and lentiviral vectors
   1061..1579    +  CDS            VN173: N-terminal fragment of mVenus for use in bimolecular fluorescence complementation (BiFC) (Kodama and Hu, 2010)
   1601..1621    +  CDS            7xHis: 6xHis affinity tag
   1634..1747    +  CDS            SBP: streptavidin-binding peptide selected from a peptide library; binds streptavidin with nanomolar affinity (Keefe et al., 2001)
   1807..2002    +  CDS            VC155 (fragment): C-terminal fragment of mVenus for use in bimolecular fluorescence complementation (BiFC) (Kodama and Hu, 2010)
   2043..2267    +  polyA_signal   bGH poly(A) signal: bovine growth hormone polyadenylation signal
   2271..2292    +  promoter       SV40 promoter (fragment): SV40 enhancer and early promoter
   2313..2741    +  rep_origin     f1 ori (sequence partly withheld): f1 bacteriophage origin of replication; arrow indicates direction of (+) strand synthesis
   2755..3084    +  promoter       SV40 promoter: SV40 enhancer and early promoter
   3133..4158    +  CDS            HygR: aminoglycoside phosphotransferase from E. coli; aph(4)-Ia; confers resistance to hygromycin
   4168..4293    +  CDS            ble (fragment): BLE_KLEPN - Experimental evidence at protein level: Swiss-Prot protein existence level 1. Binding protein with a strong affinity to the bleomycin family of antibiotics. Binds to CL990; an antimitotic-antibiotic compound. From Klebsiella pneumoniae.
   4288..4409    +  polyA_signal   SV40 poly(A) signal: SV40 polyadenylation signal
   4482..4498    -  protein_bind   lac operator: The lac repressor binds to the lac operator to inhibit transcription in E. coli. This inhibition can be relieved by adding lactose or isopropyl-β-D-thiogalactopyranoside (IPTG). lac repressor encoded by lacI
   4506..4536    -  promoter       lac promoter: promoter for the E. coli lac operon
   4551..4572    -  protein_bind   CAP binding site: CAP binding activates transcription in the presence of cAMP. E. coli catabolite activator protein
   4585..4677    -  CDS            lacI (fragment): lac repressor; lacI; The lac repressor binds to the lac operator to inhibit transcription in E. coli. This inhibition can be relieved by adding lactose or isopropyl-β-D-thiogalactopyranoside (IPTG).
   4860..5445    -  rep_origin     ori: high-copy-number ColE1/pMB1/pBR322/pUC origin of replication
   5616..6476    -  CDS            AmpR: β-lactamase; bla; confers resistance to ampicillin, carbenicillin, and related antibiotics
   6477..6581    -  promoter       AmpR promoter: bla
