[The description below was written by a language model from this plasmid's Addgene catalogue record and pLannotate feature annotations shown in this document.]
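Description:
pcDNA4-TO-Hygromycin-mVenus-MAP is an empty mammalian expression backbone (6,612 bp) derived from Invitrogen's pcDNA4/TO, designed for fusing a gene of interest to a C-terminal fluorescent, multifunctional affinity purification (MAP) tag. It is maintained in E. coli as a high-copy plasmid through a ColE1/pUC-type origin with ampicillin resistance (AmpR under its own bla promoter), and it also carries an f1 origin. For selection in mammalian cells, the Zeocin marker of the parental vector was replaced by a hygromycin resistance gene, driven by the SV40 early promoter and terminated by the SV40 poly(A) signal. A short leftover fragment of the original ble gene is still annotated just downstream of HygR.

The expression cassette uses the CMV enhancer/promoter followed by two tet operator sites, which the automated annotation reports as small PLtetO-1 and TRE fragments. This is the pcDNA4/TO arrangement, in which transcription is repressed in cells expressing the Tet repressor and induced by tetracycline, while the promoter is constitutively active in cells lacking the repressor. Downstream lies the mVenus-MAP tag, followed by the bGH polyadenylation signal. The tag is mVenus interrupted by an internal His8-SBP-FLAG tandem tag, which is why the feature table splits it into N-terminal and C-terminal mVenus pieces flanking a His tag and the streptavidin-binding peptide. The FLAG epitope is stated in the catalogue entry but is not called as a separate feature. The tag cassette was inserted as a NotI/XbaI fragment, and an open reading frame is cloned upstream by restriction cloning. The resulting fusions allow both fluorescence imaging and tandem affinity purification of protein complexes.
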