Addgene plasmid #44099: pcDNA4-TO-Hygromycin-mVenus-MAP
Purpose: (Empty Backbone)
Depositing lab: Dannel McCollum. Depositing organization: University of Massachusetts, Worcester. Publication: A highly efficient multifunctional tandem affinity purification approach applicable to diverse organisms. Ma H, McLean JR, Chao LF, Mana-Capelli S, Paramasivam M, Hagstrom KA, Gould KL, McCollum D. Mol Cell Proteomics. 2012 Aug;11(8):501-11. doi: 10.1074/mcp.O111.016246. Epub 2012 Apr 3. PubMed 22474084.
Backbone
  Vector backbone: pcDNA4-TO
  Backbone manufacturer: Invitrogen
  Backbone size (bp): 6612
  Modifications to backbone: Fluorescent proteins mVenus was modified by insertion of the His8-SBP-FLAG tandem tag and then inserted as an NotI/XbaI fragment into pcDNA4-TO-Hygromycin vector, which had the Zeocin selection marker in pcDNA4/TO (Invitrogen) replaced by hygromycin (Kindly provided by Eric Campeau in University of Massachusetts Medical School).
  Vector type: Mammalian Expression
  Selectable markers: Hygromycin
  Tag / fusion protein: mVenus-MAP (C terminal on insert)
Growth in bacteria
  Bacterial resistance: Ampicillin, 100 μg/mL
  Growth temperature: 37°C
  Growth strain: Top10
  Copy number: High Copy
Gene/Insert
  Cloning method: Restriction Enzyme
Terms and licenses: Academic/Nonprofit Terms; Industry Terms: Not Available to Industry
How to cite: pcDNA4-TO-Hygromycin-mVenus-MAP was a gift from Dannel McCollum (Addgene plasmid # 44099 ; http://n2t.net/addgene:44099 ; RRID:Addgene_44099)
