>Addgene plasmid #44099 | pcDNA4-TO-Hygromycin-mVenus-MAP | addgene partial sequence | sequence record 61142 | SV40pro_F
AGGCTTTTTTGGAGGCCTAGGCTTTTGCAAAAAGCTCCCGGGAGCTTGTATATCCATTTTCGGATCTGAT
CAGCACGTGATGAAAAAGCCTGAACTCACCGCGACGTCTGTCGAGAAGTTTCTGATCGAAAAGTTCGACA
GCGTCTCCGACCTGATGCAGCTCTCGGAGGGCGAAGAATCTCGTGCTTTCAGCTTCGATGTAGGAGGGCG
TGGATATGTCCTGCGGGTAAATAGCTGCGCCGATGGTTTCTACAAAGATCGTTATGTTTATCGGCACTTT
GCATCGGCCGCGCTCCCGATTCCGGAAGTGCTTGACATTGGGGAATTCAGCGAGAGCCTGACCTATTGCA
TCTCCCGCCGTGCACAGGGTGTCACGTTGCAAGACCTGCCTGAAACCGAACTGCCCGCTGTTCTGCAGCC
GGTCGCGGAGGCCATGGATGCGATCGCTGCGGCCGATCTTAGCCAGACGAGCGGGTTCGGCCCATTCGGA
CCGCAAGGAATCGGTCAATACACTACATGGCGTGATTTCATATGCGCGATTGCTGATCCCCATGTGTATC
ACTGGCAAACTGTGATGGACGACACCGTCAGTGCGTCCGTCGCGCAGGCTCTCGATGAGCTGATGCTTTG
GGCCGAGGACTGCCCCGAAGTCCGGCACCTCGTGCACGCGGATTTCGGCTCCAACAATGTCCTGACGGAC
AATGGCCGCATAACAGCGGTCATTGACTGGAGCGAGGCGATGTTCGGGGATTCCCAATACGAGGTCGCCA
ACATCTTCTTCTGGAGGC
