>Addgene plasmid #44099 | pcDNA4-TO-Hygromycin-mVenus-MAP | addgene partial sequence | sequence record 61145 | BGH_rev
CTTGTACAGCTCGTCCATGCCGAGAGTGATCCCGGCGGCGGTCACGCGCTCCTTCAGGACCATGTGATCG
CGCTTCTCGTTGGGGTCTTTGCTCAGCTTGGACTGGTAGCTCAGGTAGTGGTTGTCGGGCAGCAGCACGG
GGCCGTCGCCGATGGGGGTGTTCTGCTGGTAGTGGTCGGCGAGCTGCACGCCGCCGCCGCTGCTAGCGCT
GCCCTTGTCGTCATCGTCTTTATAGTCAGCGCTACCGCCGCCGGAGGGCTCCCGCTGGCCCTGAGGGTGG
TGCTCCAGCCTGGCCCGCAGCTGCTCCAGCTCGCCGGCCAGGCCCTCCACCACGTGGCCGCCCCGCCAGC
CGGTGGTCTTCTCGTCCATGGCGCTGCCGTGATGGTGATGGTGATGGTGATGAGCGGACTCGAGGCTGCC
GTCCTCGATGTTGTGGCGGATCTTGAAGTTGGCCTTGATGCCGTTCTTCTGCTTGTCGGCGGTGATATAG
ACGTTGTGGCTGTTGTAGTTGTACTCCAGCTTGTGCCCCAGGATGTTGCCGTCCTCCTTGAAGTCGATGC
CCTTCAGCTCGATGCGGTTCACCAGGGTGTCGCCCTCGAACTTCACCTCGGCGCGGGTCTTGTAGTTGCC
GTCGTCCTTGAAGAAGATGGTGCGCTCCTGGACGTAGCCTTCGGGCATGGCGGACTTGAAGAAGTCGTGC
TGCTTCATGTGGTCGGGGTAGCGGGCGAAGCACTGCAGGCCGTAGCCCAGGGTGGTCACGAGGGTGGGCC
AGGGCACGGG
